>Addgene plasmid #219171 | SFFV-EZH2-Brd 228 | addgene full sequence | sequence record 450400 | Addgene NGS Result
ATTTATGCAGAGGCCGAGGCCGCCTCGGCCTCTGAGCTATTCCAGAAGTAGTGAGGAGGCTTTTTTGGAG
GCCTAGGGACGTACCCAATTCGCCCTATAGTGAGTCGTATTACGCGCGCTCACTGGCCGTCGTTTTACAA
CGTCGTGACTGGGAAAACCCTGGCGTTACCCAACTTAATCGCCTTGCAGCACATCCCCCTTTCGCCAGCT
GGCGTAATAGCGAAGAGGCCCGCACCGATCGCCCTTCCCAACAGTTGCGCAGCCTGAATGGCGAATGGG
[124 nt withheld, positions 280-403]
C
[91 nt withheld, positions 405-495]
A
[49 nt withheld, positions 497-545]
CCTTTGACGTTGGAGTCCACGTTCTTT
[37 nt withheld, positions 573-609]
ACCCTATCTCGGTCTATTCTTTTGATTTATAAGGGATTTTGCCGATTTCGGCCTATTGGTTAAAAAATGA
GCTGATTTAACAAAAATTTAACGCGAATTTTAACAAAATATTAACGCTTACAATTTAGGTGGCACTTTTC
GGGGAAATGTGCGCGGAACCCCTATTTGTTTATTTTTCTAAATACATTCAAATATGTATCCGCTCATGAG
ACAATAACCCTGATAAATGCTTCAATAATATTGAAAAAGGAAGAGTATGAGTATTCAACATTTCCGTGTC
GCCCTTATTCCCTTTTTTGCGGCATTTTGCCTTCCTGTTTTTGCTCACCCAGAAACGCTGGTGAAAGTAA
AAGATGCTGAAGATCAGTTGGGTGCACGAGTGGGTTACATCGAACTGGATCTCAACAGCGGTAAGATCCT
TGAGAGTTTTCGCCCCGAAGAACGTTTTCCAATGATGAGCACTTTTAAAGTTCTGCTATGTGGCGCGGTA
TTATCCCGTATTGACGCCGGGCAAGAGCAACTCGGTCGCCGCATACACTATTCTCAGAATGACTTGGTTG
AGTACTCACCAGTCACAGAAAAGCATCTTACGGATGGCATGACAGTAAGAGAATTATGCAGTGCTGCCAT
AACCATGAGTGATAACACTGCGGCCAACTTACTTCTGACAACGATCGGAGGACCGAAGGAGCTAACCGCT
TTTTTGCACAACATGGGGGATCATGTAACTCGCCTTGATCGTTGGGAACCGGAGCTGAATGAAGCCATAC
CAAACGACGAGCGTGACACCACGATGCCTGTAGCAATGGCAACAACGTTGCGCAAACTATTAACTGGCGA
ACTACTTACTCTAGCTTCCCGGCAACAATTAATAGACTGGATGGAGGCGGATAAAGTTGCAGGACCACTT
CTGCGCTCGGCCCTTCCGGCTGGCTGGTTTATTGCTGATAAATCTGGAGCCGGTGAGCGTGGGTCTCGCG
GTATCATTGCAGCACTGGGGCCAGATGGTAAGCCCTCCCGTATCGTAGTTATCTACACGACGGGGAGTCA
GGCAACTATGGATGAACGAAATAGACAGATCGCTGAGATAGGTGCCTCACTGATTAAGCATTGGTAACTG
TCAGACCAAGTTTACTCATATATACTTTAGATTGATTTAAAACTTCATTTTTAATTTAAAAGGATCTAGG
TGAAGATCCTTTTTGATAATCTCATGACCAAAATCCCTTAACGTGAGTTTTCGTTCCACTGAGCGTCAGA
CCCCGTAGAAAAGATCAAAGGATCTTCTTGAGATCCTTTTTTTCTGCGCGTAATCTGCTGCTTGCAAACA
AAAAAACCACCGCTACCAGCGGTGGTTTGTTTGCCGGATCAAGAGCTACCAACTCTTTTTCCGAAGGTAA
CTGGCTTCAGCAGAGCGCAGATACCAAATACTGTTCTTCTAGTGTAGCCGTAGTTAGGCCACCACTTCAA
GAACTCTGTAGCACCGCCTACATACCTCGCTCTGCTAATCCTGTTACCAGTGGCTGCTGCCAGTGGCGAT
AAGTCGTGTCTTACCGGGTTGGACTCAAGACGATAGTTACCGGATAAGGCGCAGCGGTCGGGCTGAACGG
GGGGTTCGTGCACACAGCCCAGCTTGGAGCGAACGACCTACACCGAACTGAGATACCTACAGCGTGAGCT
ATGAGAAAGCGCCACGCTTCCCGAAGGGAGAAAGGCGGACAGGTATCCGGTAAGCGGCAGGGTCGGAACA
GGAGAGCGCACGAGGGAGCTTCCAGGGGGAAACGCCTGGTATCTTTATAGTCCTGTCGGGTTTCGCCACC
TCTGACTTGAGCGTCGATTTTTGTGATGCTCGTCAGGGGGGCGGAGCCTATGGAAAAACGCCAGCAACGC
GGCCTTTTTACGGTTCCTGGCCTTTTGCTGGCCTTTTGCTCACATGTTCTTTCCTGCGTTATCCCCTGAT
TCTGTGGATAACCGTATTACCGCCTTTGAGTGAGCTGATACCGCTCGCCGCAGCCGAACGACCGAGCGCA
GCGAGTCAGTGAGCGAGGAAGCGGAAGAGCGCCCAATACGCAAACCGCCTCTCCCCGCGCGTTGGCCGAT
TCATTAATGCAGCTGGCACGACAGGTTTCCCGACTGGAAAGCGGGCAGTGAGCGCAACGCAATTAATGTG
AGTTAGCTCACTCATTAGGCACCCCAGGCTTTACACTTTATGCTTCCGGCTCGTATGTTGTGTGGAATTG
TGAGCGGATAACAATTTCACACAGGAAACAGCTATGACCATGATTACGCCAAGCGCGCAATTAACCCTCA
CTAAAGGGAACAAAAGCTGGAGCTGCAAGCTTAATGTAGTCTTATGCAATACTCTTGTAGTCTTGCAACA
TGGTAACGATGAGTTAGCAACATGCCTTACAAGGAGAGAAAAAGCACCGTGCATGCCGATTGGTGGAAGT
AAGGTGGTACGATCGTGCCTTATTAGGAAGGCAACAGACGGGTCTGACATGGATTGGACGAACCACTGAA
TTGCCGCATTGCAGAGATATTGTATTTAAGTGCCTAGCTCGATACATAAACGGGTCTCTCTGGTTAGACC
AGATCTGAGCCTGGGAGCTCTCTGGCTAACTAGGGAACCCACTGCTTAAGCCTCAATAAAGCTTGCCTTG
AGTGCTTCAAGTAGTGTGTGCCCGTCTGTTGTGTGACTCTGGTAACTAGAGATCCCTCAGACCCTTTTAG
TCAGTGTGGAAAATCTCTAGCAGTGGCGCCCGAACAGGGACTTGAAAGCGAAAGGGAAACCAGAGGAGCT
CTCTCGACGCAGGACTCGGCTTGCTGAAGCGCGCACGGCAAGAGGCGAGGGGCGGCGACTGGTGAGTACG
CCAAAAATTTTGACTAGCGGAGGCTAGAAGGAGAGAGATGGGTGCGAGAGCGTCAGTATTAAGCGGGGGA
GAATTAGATCGCGATGGGAAAAAATTCGGTTAAGGCCAGGGGGAAAGAAAAAATATAAATTAAAACATAT
AGTATGGGCAAGCAGGGAGCTAGAACGATTCGCAGTTAATCCTGGCCTGTTAGAAACATCAGAAGGCTGT
AGACAAATACTGGGACAGCTACAACCATCCCTTCAGACAGGATCAGAAGAACTTAGATCATTATATAATA
CAGTAGCAACCCTCTATTGTGTGCATCAAAGGATAGAGATAAAAGACACCAAGGAAGCTTTAGACAAGAT
AGAGGAAGAGCAAAACAAAAGTAAGACCACCGCACAGCAAGCGGCCGCTGATCTTCAGACCTGGAGGAGG
AGATATGAGGGACAATTGGAGAAGTGAATTATATAAATATAAAGTAGTAAAAATTGAACCATTAGGAGTA
GCACCCACCAAGGCAAAGAGAAGAGTGGTGCAGAGAGAAAAAAGAGCAGTGGGAATAGGAGCTTTGTTCC
TTGGGTTCTTGGGAGCAGCAGGAAGCACTATGGGCGCAGCGTCAATGACGCTGACGGTACAGGCCAGACA
ATTATTGTCTGGTATAGTGCAGCAGCAGAACAATTTGCTGAGGGCTATTGAGGCGCAACAGCATCTGTTG
CAACTCACAGTCTGGGGCATCAAGCAGCTCCAGGCAAGAATCCTGGCTGTGGAAAGATACCTAAAGGATC
AACAGCTCCTGGGGATTTGGGGTTGCTCTGGAAAACTCATTTGCACCACTGCTGTGCCTTGGAATGCTAG
TTGGAGTAATAAATCTCTGGAACAGATTTGGAATCACACGACCTGGATGGAGTGGGACAGAGAAATTAAC
AATTACACAAGCTTAATACACTCCTTAATTGAAGAATCGCAAAACCAGCAAGAAAAGAATGAACAAGAAT
TATTGGAATTAGATAAATGGGCAAGTTTGTGGAATTGGTTTAACATAACAAATTGGCTGTGGTATATAAA
ATTATTCATAATGATAGTAGGAGGCTTGGTAGGTTTAAGAATAGTTTTTGCTGTACTTTCTATAGTGAAT
AGAGTTAGGCAGGGATATTCACCATTATCGTTTCAGACCCACCTCCCAACCCCGAGGGGACCCGACAGGC
CCGAAGGAATAGAAGAAGAAGGTGGAGAGAGAGACAGAGACAGATCCATTCGATTAGTGAACGGATCTCG
ACGGTATCGGTTAACTTTTAAAAGAAAAGGGGGGATTGGGGGGTACAGTGCAGGGGAAAGAATAGTAGAC
ATAATAGCAACAGACATACAAACTAAAGAATTACAAAAACAAATTACAAAAATTCAAAATTTTATCGATC
ACGAGACTAGCCTCGAGCTGGCTGCAGTAACGCCATTTTGCAAGGCATGGAAAAATACCAAACCAAGAAT
AGAGAAGTTCAGATCAAGGGCGGGTACATGAAAATAGCTAACGTTGGGCCAAACAGGATATCTGCGGTGA
GCAGTTTCGGCCCCGGCCCGGGGCCAAGAACAGATGGTCACCGCAGTTTCGGCCCCGGCCCGAGGCCAAG
AACAGATGGTCCCCAGATATGGCCCAACCCTCAGCAGTTTCTTAAGACCCATCAGATGTTTCCAGGCTCC
CCCAAGGACCTGAAATGACCCTGCGCCTTATTTGAATTAACCAATCAGCCTGCTTCTCGCTTCTGTTCGC
GCGCTTCTGCTTCCCGAGCTCTATAAAAGAGCTCACAACCCCTCACTCGGCGCGCCAGTCCTCCGACAGA
CTGAGTCGGCCGGTCGAATCAAGCTTATCGATACCGTCGACGGATCCGCTAGCCCGCGGTTCGAAATGGG
CCAGACTGGGAAGAAATCTGAGAAGGGACCAGTTTGTTGGCGGAAGCGTGTAAAATCAGAGTACATGCGA
CTGAGACAGCTCAAGAGGTTCAGACGAGCTGATGAAGTAAAGAGTATGTTTAGTTCCAATCGTCAGAAAA
TTTTGGAAAGAACGGAAATCTTAAACCAAGAATGGAAACAGCGAAGGATACAGCCTGTGCACATCCTGAC
TTCTGTGAGCTCATTGCGCGGGACTAGGGAGTGTTCGGTGACCAGTGACTTGGATTTTCCAACACAAGTC
ATCCCATTAAAGACTCTGAATGCAGTTGCTTCAGTACCCATAATGTATTCTTGGTCTCCCCTACAGCAGA
ATTTTATGGTGGAAGATGAAACTGTTTTACATAACATTCCTTATATGGGAGATGAAGTTTTAGATCAGGA
TGGTACTTTCATTGAAGAACTAATAAAAAATTATGATGGGAAAGTACACGGGGATAGAGAATGTGGGTTT
ATAAATGATGAAATTTTTGTGGAGTTGGTGAATGCCCTTGGTCAATATAATGATGATGACGATGATGATG
ATGGAGACGATCCTGAAGAAAGAGAAGAAAAGCAGAAAGATCTGGAGGATCACCGAGATGATAAAGAAAG
CCGCCCACCTCGGAAATTTCCTTCTGATAAAATTTTTGAAGCCATTTCCTCAATGTTTCCAGATAAGGGC
ACAGCAGAAGAACTAAAGGAAAAATATAAAGAACTCACCGAACAGCAGCTCCCAGGCGCACTTCCTCCTG
AATGTACCCCCAACATAGATGGACCAAATGCTAAATCTGTTCAGAGAGAGCAAAGCTTACACTCCTTTCA
TACGCTTTTCTGTAGGCGATGTTTTAAATATGACTGCTTCCTACATCGTAAGTGCAATTATTCTTTTCAT
GCAACACCCAACACTTATAAGCGGAAGAACACAGAAACAGCTCTAGACAACAAACCTTGTGGACCACAGT
GTTACCAGCATTTGGAGGGAGCAAAGGAGTTTGCTGCTGCTCTCACCGCTGAGCGGATAAAGACCCCACC
AAAACGTCCAGGAGGCCGCAGAAGAGGACGGCTTCCCAATAACAGTAGCAGGCCCAGCACCCCCACCATT
AATGTGCTGGAATCAAAGGATACAGACAGTGATAGGGAAGCAGGGACTGAAACGGGGGGAGAGAACAATG
ATAAAGAAGAAGAAGAGAAGAAAGATGAAACTTCGAGCTCCTCTGAAGCAAATTCTCGGTGTCAAACACC
AATAAAGATGAAGCCAAATATTGAACCTCCTGAGAATGTGGAGTGGAGTGGTGCTGAAGCCTCAATGTTT
AGAGTCCTCATTGGCACTTACTATGACAATTTCTGTGCCATTGCTAGGTTAATTGGGACCAAAACATGTA
GACAGGTGTATGAGTTTAGAGTCAAAGAATCTAGCATCATAGCTCCAGCTCCCGCTGAGGATGTGGATAC
TCCTCCAAGGAAAAAGAAGAGGAAACACCGGTTGTGGGCTGCACACTGCAGAAAGATACAGCTGAAAAAG
GACGGCTCCTCTAACCATGTTTACAACTATCAACCCTGTGATCATCCACGGCAGCCTTGTGACAGTTCGT
GCCCTTGTGTGATAGCACAAAATTTTTGTGAAAAGTTTTGTCAATGTAGTTCAGAGTGTCAAAACCGCTT
TCCGGGATGCCGCTGCAAAGCACAGTGCAACACCAAGCAGTGCCCGTGCTACCTGGCTGTCCGAGAGTGT
GACCCTGACCTCTGTCTTACTTGTGGAGCCGCTGACCATTGGGACAGTAAAAATGTGTCCTGCAAGAACT
GCAGTATTCAGCGGGGCTCCAAAAAGCATCTATTGCTGGCACCATCTGACGTGGCAGGCTGGGGGATTTT
TATCAAAGATCCTGTGCAGAAAAATGAATTCATCTCAGAATACTGTGGAGAGATTATTTCTCAAGATGAA
GCTGACAGAAGAGGGAAAGTGTATGATAAATACATGTGCAGCTTTCTGTTCAACTTGAACAATGATTTTG
TGGTGGATGCAACCCGCAAGGGTAACAAAATTCGTTTTGCAAATCATTCGGTAAATCCAAACTGCTATGC
AAAAGTTATGATGGTTAACGGTGATCACAGGATAGGTATTTTTGCCAAGAGAGCCATCCAGACTGGCGAA
GAGCTGTTTTTTGATTACAGATACAGCCAGGCTGATGCCCTGAAGTATGTCGGCATCGAAAGAGAAATGG
AAATCCCTTGACCGGTCGGATCCCCCGGGCTGCAGGAATTCGAGCATCTTACCGCCATTTATTCCCATAT
TTGTTCTGTTTTTCTTGATTTGGGTATACATTTAAATGTTAATAAAACAAAATGGTGGGGCAATCATTTA
CATTTTTAGGGATATGTAATTACTAGTTCAGGTGTATTGCCACAAGACAAACATGTTAAGAAACTTTCCC
GTTATTTACGCTCTGTTCCTGTTAATCAACCTCTGGATTACAAAATTTGTGAAAGATTGACTGATATTCT
TAACTATGTTGCTCCTTTTACGCTGTGTGGATATGCTGCTTTAATGCCTCTGTATCATGCTATTGCTTCC
CGTACGGCTTTCGTTTTCTCCTCCTTGTATAAATCCTGGTTGCTGTCTCTTTATGAGGAGTTGTGGCCCG
TTGTCCGTCAACGTGGCGTGGTGTGCTCTGTGTTTGCTGACGCAACCCCCACTGGCTGGGGCATTGCCAC
CACCTGTCAACTCCTTTCTGGGACTTTCGCTTTCCCCCTCCCGATCGCCACGGCAGAACTCATCGCCGCC
TGCCTTGCCCGCTGCTGGACAGGGGCTAGGTTGCTGGGCACTGATAATTCCGTGGTGTTGTCGGGGAAGC
TGACGTCCTTTGCAATTCGATATCAAGCTGTACCTTCTAGATGTACACTAATCCAAGCGCTTCTAGACCA
ATGACTTACAAGGCAGCTGTAGATCTTAGCCACTTTTTAAAAGAAAAGGGGGGACTGGAAGGGCTAATTC
ACTCCCAACGAAGACAAGATCTGCTTTTTGCTTGTACTGGGTCTCTCTGGTTAGACCAGATCTGAGCCTG
GGAGCTCTCTGGCTAACTAGGGAACCCACTGCTTAAGCCTCAATAAAGCTTGCCTTGAGTGCTTCAAGTA
GTGTGTGCCCGTCTGTTGTGTGACTCTGGTAACTAGAGATCCCTCAGACCCTTTTAGTCAGTGTGGAAAA
TCTCTAGCAGTAGTAGTTCATGTCATCTTATTATTCAGTATTTATAACTTGCAAAGAAATGAATATCAGA
GAGTGAGAGGAACTTGTTTATTGCAGCTTATAATGGTTACAAATAAAGCAATAGCATCACAAATTTCACA
AATAAAGCATTTTTTTCACTGCATTCTAGTTGTGGTTTGTCCAAACTCATCAATGTATCTTATCATGTCT
GGCTCTAGCTATCCCGCCCCTAACTCCGCCCATCCCGCCCCTAACTCCGCCCAGTTCCGCCCATTCTCCG
CCCCATGGCTGACTAATTTTTTTT
Features (pLannotate 1.2.2; 29 found; start..end, strand, type, name):
     94..112     -  promoter       T7 promoter: promoter for bacteriophage T7 RNA polymerase
    120..275     +  CDS            lacZα (fragment): LacZα fragment of β-galactosidase; lacZ fragment
    280..708     +  rep_origin     f1 ori (sequence partly withheld): f1 bacteriophage origin of replication; arrow indicates direction of (+) strand synthesis
    761..865     +  promoter       AmpR promoter: bla
    866..1726    +  CDS            AmpR: β-lactamase; bla; confers resistance to ampicillin, carbenicillin, and related antibiotics
   1897..2485    +  rep_origin     ori: high-copy-number ColE1/pMB1/pBR322/pUC origin of replication
   2668..2760    +  CDS            lacI (fragment): lac repressor; lacI; The lac repressor binds to the lac operator to inhibit transcription in E. coli. This inhibition can be relieved by adding lactose or isopropyl-β-D-thiogalactopyranoside (IPTG).
   2773..2794    +  protein_bind   CAP binding site: CAP binding activates transcription in the presence of cAMP. E. coli catabolite activator protein
   2809..2839    +  promoter       lac promoter: promoter for the E. coli lac operon
   2847..2863    +  protein_bind   lac operator: The lac repressor binds to the lac operator to inhibit transcription in E. coli. This inhibition can be relieved by adding lactose or isopropyl-β-D-thiogalactopyranoside (IPTG). lac repressor encoded by lacI
   2908..2926    +  promoter       T3 promoter: promoter for bacteriophage T3 RNA polymerase
   2954..3180    +  promoter       RSV promoter: Rous sarcoma virus enhancer/promoter
   3181..3361    +  LTR            5' LTR (truncated): truncated 5' long terminal repeat (LTR) from HIV-1
   3408..3533    +  misc_feature   HIV-1 Ψ: packaging signal of human immunodeficiency virus type 1
   3517..3880    +  CDS            HIV-1 gag (fragment): gag protein from human immunodeficiency virus 1; gag
   4026..4259    +  misc_feature   RRE: The Rev response element (RRE) of HIV-1 allows for Rev-dependent mRNA export from the nucleus to the cytoplasm.
   4636..4736    +  CDS            Rev (fragment): human immunodeficiency virus 1 (HIV-1) Rev protein; rev; enhances nuclear export of unspliced and incompletely spliced viral mRNAs
   4755..4872    +  misc_feature   cPPT/CTS: central polypurine tract and central termination sequence of HIV-1
   4906..5307    +  promoter       SFFV promoter: spleen focus-forming virus long terminal repeat (LTR) promoter
   5317..5340    +  misc_feature   MCS (fragment): pBluescript multiple cloning site
   5365..7617    +  CDS            EZH2: EZH2_HUMAN - Also known as KMT6. Experimental evidence at protein level: Swiss-Prot protein existence level 1. Polycomb group (PcG) protein. Catalytic subunit of the PRC2/EED-EZH2 complex, which methylates 'Lys-9' (H3K9me) and 'Lys-27' (H3K27me) of histone H3, leading to transcriptional repression of the affected target gene. Able to mono-, di- and trimethylate 'Lys-27' of histone H3 to form H3K27me1, H3K27me2 and H3K27me3, respectively. Displays a preference for substrates with less methylation, loses activity when progressively more methyl groups are incorporated into H3K27, H3K27me0 > H3K27
   7627..7652    +  misc_feature   MCS (fragment): pBluescript multiple cloning site
   7652..7711    +  CDS            S (fragment): HBSAG_WHV6 - Experimental evidence at transcript level: Swiss-Prot protein existence level 2. The middle envelope protein plays an important role in the budding of the virion. It is involved in the induction of budding in a nucleocapsid independent way. In this process the majority of envelope proteins bud to form subviral lipoprotein particles of 22 nm of diameter that do not contain a nucleocapsid (By similarity). From Woodchuck hepatitis B virus (isolate w64/pWS23) (WHV).
   7843..8246    +  misc_feature   WPRE: woodchuck hepatitis virus posttranscriptional regulatory element
   8304..8363    +  CDS            nef (fragment): NEF_HV1Z2 - Experimental evidence at protein level: Swiss-Prot protein existence level 1. Extracellular Nef protein targets CD4(+) T-lymphocytes for apoptosis by interacting with CXCR4 surface receptors. From Human immunodeficiency virus type 1 group M subtype D (isolate Z2/CDC-Z34) (HIV-1).
   8365..8598    +  LTR            3' LTR (ΔU3): self-inactivating 3' long terminal repeat (LTR) from HIV-1
   8670..8791    +  polyA_signal   SV40 poly(A) signal: SV40 polyadenylation signal
   8810..8831    +  rep_origin     SV40 ori (fragment): SV40 origin of replication
   8831..73      +  rep_origin     SV40 ori (across the origin): SV40 origin of replication
