[The description below was written by a language model from this plasmid's Addgene catalogue record and pLannotate feature annotations shown in this document.]
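Description:
SFFV-EZH2-Brd 228 is a lentiviral transfer plasmid built on the SFFV-MCS backbone for expressing human EZH2 in mammalian cells. It is one member of a barcoded transcription factor collection made for combinatorial screening in immune cell reprogramming. In bacteria it is maintained through a high-copy ColE1/pUC-type origin and selected with ampicillin via the β-lactamase gene. The backbone also retains an f1 origin, lac regulatory and lacZα remnants, and T7 and T3 promoters from its pBluescript-like ancestry.

The viral portion has a third-generation, self-inactivating layout. An RSV promoter drives a truncated HIV-1 5' LTR, followed by the Ψ packaging signal with a partial gag sequence, the Rev response element for Rev-dependent nuclear export of the genomic RNA, and the cPPT/CTS element, which aids nuclear import of the reverse-transcribed genome. The internal expression cassette uses the spleen focus-forming virus (SFFV) promoter, a strong promoter often chosen for haematopoietic cells. It drives the roughly 2.25 kb EZH2 coding sequence, which encodes the catalytic histone H3 lysine 27 methyltransferase subunit of the PRC2 Polycomb complex. The insert sits between retained cloning sites and no tag or reporter is annotated.

A WPRE downstream of the insert enhances transcript stability and expression. According to the depositor, a construct-specific barcode was cloned into an XbaI site after the WPRE, giving the order SFFV, factor, WPRE, barcode. The barcode itself is not annotated in the feature table. This placement suggests the barcode is carried on the expressed transcript, which would allow the delivered factor to be identified in pooled experiments. The cassette ends with a ΔU3 3' LTR, followed by an SV40 polyadenylation signal and SV40 origin sequence. No mammalian selection marker is annotated.
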