Addgene plasmid #219171: SFFV-EZH2-Brd 228
Purpose: Transcription factor EZH2 with a specific barcode assigned.
Depositing lab: Filipe Pereira. Depositing organization: Center for Neuroscience and Cell Biology, University of Coimbra. Publication: A combinatorial transcription factor screening platform for immune cell reprogramming. Kurochkin I, Altman AR, Caiado I, Pertiga-Cabral D, Halitzki E, Minaeva M, Zimmermannova O, Henriques-Oliveira L, Klein D, Nair M, Oliveira D, Cajal LR, Knittel R, Feick C, Ringner M, Martin M, Cirovic B, Pires CF, Rosa FF, Sitnicka E, Theis FJ, Pereira CF. Cell Syst. 2026 Jan 21;17(1):101457. doi: 10.1016/j.cels.2025.101457. Epub 2026 Jan 14. PubMed 41539305.
Backbone
  Vector backbone: SFFV-MCS
  Backbone size w/o insert (bp): 6638
  Vector type: Lentiviral
Growth in bacteria
  Bacterial resistance: Ampicillin, 100 μg/mL
  Growth temperature: 37°C
  Growth strain: NEB Stable
  Copy number: High Copy
Gene/Insert
  Gene/Insert name: EZH2
  Species: H. sapiens (human)
  Insert size (bp): 2256
  Entrez Gene: EZH2 (a.k.a. ENX-1, ENX1, EZH2b, KMT6, KMT6A, WVS, WVS2)
  Promoter: The spleen focus-forming virus (SFFV) promoter
  Cloning method: Restriction Enzyme; 5′ cloning site Bsp119I (not destroyed); 3′ cloning site BstHI (not destroyed)
Terms and licenses: Academic/Nonprofit Terms; Industry Terms: Not Available to Industry
Depositor comments: Barcode sequence cloned into XbaI restriction site. Design of plasmid is as follows: SFFV-[TF sequence]-WPRE-[Barcode sequence].
How to cite: SFFV-EZH2-Brd 228 was a gift from Filipe Pereira (Addgene plasmid # 219171 ; http://n2t.net/addgene:219171 ; RRID:Addgene_219171)
